>Addgene plasmid #58310 | pSEVA3b61 | depositor full sequence | sequence record 89822 | pSEVA3b61 sequence 3849 bps
TTAATTAAAGCGGATAACAATTTCACACAGGAGGCCGCCTAGGCCGCGGCCGCGCGAATTCGAGCTCGGT
ACCCGGGGATCCTCTAGAGTCGACCTGCAGGCATGCAAGCTTGCGGCCGCGTCGTGACTGGGAAAACCCT
GGCGACTAGTCTTGGACTCCTGTTGATAGATCCAGTAATGACCTCAGAACTCCATCTGGATTTGTTCAGA
ACGCTCGGTTGCCGCCGGGCGTTTTTTATTGGTGAGAATCCAGGGGTCCCCAATAATTACGATTTAAATC
CTTCAAACTTCCCAAAGGCGAGCCCTAGTGACATTAGAAAACCGACTGTAAAAAGTACAGTCGGCATTAT
CTCATATTATAAAAGCCAGTCATTAGGCCTATCTGACAATTCCTGAATAGAGTTCATAAACAATCCTGCA
TGATAACCATCACAAACAGAATGATGTACCTGTAAAGATAGCGGTAAATATATTGAATTACCTTTATTAA
TGAATTTTCCTGCTGTAATAATGGGTAGAAGGTAATTACTATTATTATTGATATTTAAGTTAAACCCAGT
AAATGAAGTCCATGGAATAATAGAAAGAGAAAAAGCATTTTCAGGTATAGGTGTTTTGGGAAACAATTTC
CCCGAACCATTATATTTCTCTACATCAGAAAGGTATAAATCATAAAACTCTTTGAAGTCATTCTTTACAG
GAGTCCAAATACCAGAGAATGTTTTAGATACACCATCAAAAATTGTATAAAGTGGCTCTAACTTATCCCA
ATAACCTAACTCTCCGTCGCTATTGTAACCAGTTCTAAAAGCTGTATTTGAGTTTATCACCCTTGTCACT
AAGAAAATAAATGCAGGGTAAAATTTATATCCTTCTTGTTTTATGTTTCGGTATAAAACACTAATATCAA
TTTCTGTGGTTATACTAAAAGTCGTTTGTTGGTTCAAATAATGATTAAATATCTCTTTTCTCTTCCAATT
GTCTAAATCAATTTTATTAAAGTTCATTTGATATGCCTCCTAAATTTTTATCTAAAGTGAATTTAGGAGG
CTTACTTGTCTGCTTTCTTCATTAGAATCAATCCTTTTTTAAAAGTCAATCCCGTTTGTTGAAGACTTTT
GTCCTTTTCCGCTGCATAACCCTGCTTCGGGGTCATTATAGCGATTTTTTCGGTATATCCATCCTTTTTC
GCACGATATACAGGATTTTGCCAAAGGGTTCGTGTAGACTTTCCTTGGTGTATCCAACGGCGTCAGCCGG
GCAGGATAGGTGAAGTAGGCCCACCCGCGAGCGGGTGTTCCTTCTTCACTGTCCCTTATTCGCACCTGGC
GGTGCTCAACGGGAATCCTGCTCTGCGAGGCTGGCCGTAGGCCGGCCTAGAATCAATCCTTTTTTAAAAG
TCAATCCCGTTTGTTGAACTACTCTTTAATAAAATAATTTTTCCGTTCCCAATTCCACATTGCAATAATA
GAAAATCCATCTTCATCGGCTTTTTCGTCATCATCTGTATGAATCAAATCGCCTTCTTCTGTGTCATCAA
GGTTTAATTTTTTATGTATTTCTTTTAACAAACCACCATAGGAGATTAACCTTTTACGGTGTAAACCTTC
CTCCAAATCAGACAAACGTTTCAAATTCTTTTCTTCATCATCGGTCATAAAATCCGTATCCTTTACAGGA
TATTTTGCAGTTTCGTCAATTGCCGATTGTATATCCGATTTATATTTATTTTTCGGTCGAATCATTTGAA
CTTTTACATTTGGATCATAGTCTAATTTCATTGCCTTTTTCCAAAATTGAATCCATTGTTTTTGATTCAC
GTAGTTTTCTGTATTCTTAAAATAAGTTGGTTCCACACATACCAATACATGCATGTGCTGATTATAAGAA
TTATCTTTATTATTTATTGTCACTTCCGTTGCACGCATAAAACCAACAAGATTTTTATTAATTTTTTTAT
ATTGCATCATTCGGCGAAATCCTTGAGCCATATCTGACAAACTCTTATTTAATTCTTCGCCATCATAAAC
ATTTTTAACTGTTAATGTGAGAAACAACCAACGAACTGTTGGCTTTTGTTTAATAACTTCAGCAACAACC
TTTTGTGACTGAATGCCATGTTTCATTGCTCTCCTCCAGTTGCACATTGGACAAAGCCTGGATTTACAAA
ACCACACTCGATACAACTTTCTTTCGCCTGTTTCACGATTTTGTTTATACTCTAATATTTCAGCACAATC
TTTTACTCTTTCAGCCTTTTTAAATTCAAGAATATGCAGAAGTTCAAAGTAATCAACATTAGCGATTTTC
TTTTCTCTCCATGGTCTCACTTTTCCACTTTTTGTCTTGTCCACTAAAACCCTTGATTTTTCATCTGAAT
AAATGCTACTATTAGGACACATAATATTAAAAGAAACCCCCATCTATTTAGTTATTTGTTTGGTCACTTA
TAACTTTAACAGATGGGGTTTTTCTGTGCAACCAATTTTAAGGGTTTTCAATACTTTAAAACACATACAT
ACCAACACTTCAACGCACCTTTCAGCAACTAAAATAAAAATGACGTTATTTCTATATGTATCAAGAATAG
AAAGAACTCGTTTTTCGCTACGCTCAAAACGCAAAAAAAGCACTCATTCGAGTGCTTTTTCTTATCGCTC
CAAATCATGCGATTTTTTCCTCTTTGCTTTTCTTTGCTCACGAAGTTCTCGATCACGCTGCAAAACATCT
TGAAGCGAAAAAGTATTCTTCTTTTCTTCCGATCGCTCATGCTGACGCACGAAAAGCCCTCTAGGCGCAT
AGGAACAACTCCTAAATGCATGTGAGGGGTTTTCTCGTCCATGTGAACAGTCGCATACGCAATATTTTGT
TTCCCATACTGCATTAATGAATCGGCCAACGCGCGGGGAGAGGCGGTTTGCGTATTGGGCGCTCTTCCGC
TTCCTCGCTCACTGACTCGCTGCGCTCGGTCGTTCGGCTGCGGCGAGCGGTATCAGCTCACTCAAAGGCG
GTAATACGGTTATCCACAGAATCAGGGGATAACGCAGGAAAGAACATGTGAGCAAAAGGCCAGCAAAAGG
CCAGGAACCGTAAAAAGGCCGCGTTGCTGGCGTTTTTCCATAGGCTCCGCCCCCCTGACGAGCATCACAA
AAATCGACGCTCAAGTCAGAGGTGGCGAAACCCGACAGGACTATAAAGATACCAGGCGTTTCCCCCTGGA
AGCTCCCTCGTGCGCTCTCCTGTTCCGACCCTGCCGCTTACCGGATACCTGTCCGCCTTTCTCCCTTCGG
GAAGCGTGGCGCTTTCTCATAGCTCACGCTGTAGGTATCTCAGTTCGGTGTAGGTCGTTCGCTCCAAGCT
GGGCTGTGTGCACGAACCCCCCGTTCAGCCCGACCGCTGCGCCTTATCCGGTAACTATCGTCTTGAGTCC
AACCCGGTAAGACACGACTTATCGCCACTGGCAGCAGCCACTGGTAACAGGATTAGCAGAGCGAGGTATG
TAGGCGGTGCTACAGAGTTCTTGAAGTGGTGGCCTAACTACGGCTACACTAGAAGAACAGTATTTGGTAT
CTGCGCTCTGCTGAAGCCAGTTACCTTCGGAAAAAGAGTTGGTAGCTCTTGATCCGGCAAACAAACCACC
GCTGGTAGCGGTGGTTTTTTTGTTTGCAAGCAGCAGATTACGCGCAGAAAAAAAGGATCTCAAGAAGATC
CTTTGATCTTTTCTACGGGGGCGCGCCCAGCTGTCTAGGGCGGCGGATTTGTCCTACTCAGGAGAGCGTT
CACCGACAAACAACAGATAAAACGAAAGGCCCAGTCTTTCGACTGAGCCTTTCGTTTTATTTGATGCCT
Features (pLannotate 1.2.2; 10 found; start..end, strand, type, name):
     56..112     +  misc_feature   MCS: pUC18/19 multiple cloning site
    120..144     +  CDS            lacZα (fragment): LacZα fragment of β-galactosidase; lacZ fragment
    155..249     +  terminator     lambda t0 terminator: transcription terminator from phage lambda
    360..1007    -  CDS            cat: CAT1_STAAU - Experimental evidence at transcript level: Swiss-Prot protein existence level 2. This enzyme is an effector of chloramphenicol resistance in bacteria. From Staphylococcus aureus.
   1259..1367    +  oriT           oriT: incP origin of transfer
   1419..2423    -  CDS            repB: RepB replication protein; repB; from Enterococcus faecalis plasmid pAMα1 AAN03827.1 22652809.0
   2759..2878    -  CDS            pre (fragment): PRE_STRAG - Also known as mob. Experimental evidence at protein level: Swiss-Prot protein existence level 1. The interaction of the RSA site and the PRE protein may not only serves a function in plasmid maintenance, but may also contributes to the distribution of small antibiotic resistance plasmids among Gram- positive bacteria. From Streptococcus agalactiae.
   2879..2932    -  CDS            lacI (fragment): lac repressor; lacI; The lac repressor binds to the lac operator to inhibit transcription in E. coli. This inhibition can be relieved by adding lactose or isopropyl-β-D-thiogalactopyranoside (IPTG).
   3115..3703    -  rep_origin     ori: high-copy-number ColE1/pMB1/pBR322/pUC origin of replication
   3757..3843    -  terminator     rrnB T1 terminator: Escherichia coli rrnB; transcription terminator T1 from the E. coli rrnB gene
