[The description below was written by a language model from this plasmid's Addgene catalogue record and pLannotate feature annotations shown in this document.]
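Description:
pSEVA3b61 is an empty-backbone shuttle vector of 3,849 bp built in the modular SEVA (Standard European Vector Architecture) format for use in both Escherichia coli and Bacillus subtilis. It was made as part of a modular plasmid system designed with biosafety in mind. Replication in E. coli depends on a high-copy pUC/ColE1-type origin. Replication in B. subtilis is provided by the pTHT15 replicon, which the annotation shows as a repB replication protein gene next to a short fragment of a pre/mob gene. An incP oriT is also present and would allow conjugative mobilisation from a suitable donor strain. The cargo position holds only a pUC18/19-type multiple cloning site with a small residual lacZα fragment. It is flanked by the lambda t0 and rrnB T1 transcription terminators, which insulate the cloning region from the rest of the plasmid. No promoter or insert is supplied. The short lacI fragment in the annotation appears to be a remnant rather than a functional repressor.

Selection relies on a Staphylococcus aureus-type cat gene conferring chloramphenicol resistance in both hosts. The depositors note that this marker is weakly expressed in E. coli and that they were never able to clone it in the opposite orientation. They concluded that its own promoter is insufficient in E. coli and that resistance probably depends on read-through from the upstream repB promoter, giving an effectively bicistronic transcript. This is consistent with cat and repB lying on the same strand in the feature table. In B. subtilis the gene reportedly works in either orientation. The plasmid serves as a starting scaffold for cloning and synthetic biology constructs that need to be moved between Gram-negative and Gram-positive hosts.
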