Addgene plasmid #58310: pSEVA3b61
Purpose: (Empty Backbone) Shuttle vector: pUC ori, pTHT15 ori for use in E. coli/B. subtilis. Cannot modify orientation of cat gene; promoter too weak in E. coli, probably transcribed via repB promoter in bicistronic manner.
Depositing lab: Tom Ellis. Depositing organization: Imperial College London. Publication: GeneGuard: a Modular Plasmid System Designed for Biosafety. Wright O, Delmans M, Stan GB, Ellis T. ACS Synth Biol. 2014 May 13. 10.1021/sb500234s PubMed 24847673.
Backbone
  Vector backbone: SEVA
  Vector type: Bacterial Expression, Synthetic Biology
Growth in bacteria
  Bacterial resistance: Chloramphenicol, 6 μg/mL
  Growth temperature: 37°C
  Growth strain: DH10B
  Growth instructions: In E. coli, use chloramphenicol at 6 µg/mL (gene expression of cat not very strong). In B. subtilis, the same concentration is sufficient for selection.
  Copy number: High Copy
Terms and licenses: Academic/Nonprofit Terms; Industry Terms: Not Available to Industry
Depositor comments: Despite multiple attempts, we could never clone the cat gene in pSEVA3b61 in the opposite orientation. We concluded that the cat promoter was not sufficient for chloramphenicol resistance in E. coli; rather, the gene was relying on read-through from the upstream repB promoter. We tried several variants extending the cmR promoter region without success. It is important to note that the cat gene works just fine in B. subtilis in either orientation. We found the following paper useful for background reading on this particular cat gene: Olson, D. G., & Lynd, L. R. (2012). Computational design and characterization of a temperature-sensitive plasmid replicon for gram positive thermophiles. Journal of Biological Engineering, 6(1), 5. doi:10.1186/1754-1611-6-5
How to cite: pSEVA3b61 was a gift from Tom Ellis (Addgene plasmid # 58310 ; http://n2t.net/addgene:58310 ; RRID:Addgene_58310)
