>Addgene plasmid #58310 | pSEVA3b61 | addgene partial sequence | sequence record 120131 | T0term-R 5'-GCGGCAACCGAGCGTTC-3'
CTGGATCTATCAACAGGAGTCCAAGACTAGTCGCCAGGGTTTTCCCAGTCACGACGCGGCCGCAAGCTTG
CATGCCTGCAGGTCGACTCTAGAGGATCCCCGGGTACCGAGCTCGAATTCGCGCGGCCGCGGCCTAGGCG
GCCTCCTGTGTGAAATTGTTATCCGCTTTAATTAAAGGCATCAAATAAAACGAAAGGCTCAGTCGAAAGA
CTGGGCCTTTCGTTTTATCTGTTGTTTGTCGGTGAACGCTCTCCTGAGTAGGACAAATCCGCCGCCCTAG
ACAGCTGGGCGCGCCCCCGTAGAAAAGATCAAAGGATCTTCTTGAGATCCTTTTTTTCTGCGCGTAATCT
GCTGCTTGCAAACAAAAAAACCACCGCTACCAGCGGTGGTTTGTTTGCCGGATCAAGAGCTACCAACTCT
TTTTCCGAAGGTAACTGGCTTCAGCAGAGCGCAGATACCAAATACTGTTCTTCTAGTGTAGCCGTAGTTA
GGCCACCACTTCAAGAACTCTGTAGCACCGCCTACATACCTCGCTCTGCTAATCCTGTTACCAGTGGCTG
CTGCCAGTGGCGATAAGTCGTGTCTTACCGGGTTGGACTCAAGACGATAGTTACCGGATAAGGCGCAGCG
GTCGGGCTGAACGGGGGGTTCGTGCACACAGCCCAGCTTGGAGCGAACGACCTACACCGAACTGAGATAC
CTACAGCGTGAGCTATGAGAAAGCGCCACGCTTCCCGAAGGGAGAAAGGCGGACAGGTATCCGGTAAGCG
GCAGGGTCGGAACAGGAGAGCGCACGAGGGAGCTTCCAGGGGGAAACGCCTGGTATCTTTATAGTCCTGT
CGGGTTTCGCCACCTCTGACTTGAGCGTCGATTT
